Addgene plasmid #92286: pZac2.1 GfaABC1D hM4D mCherry SV40
Purpose: AAV DREADD expression
Depositing lab: Baljit Khakh. Depositing organization: University of California, Los Angeles (UCLA). Publication: Neural Circuit-Specialized Astrocytes: Transcriptomic, Proteomic, Morphological, and Functional Evidence. Chai H, Diaz-Castro B, Shigetomi E, Monte E, Octeau JC, Yu X, Cohn W, Rajendran PS, Vondriska TM, Whitelegge JP, Coppola G, Khakh BS. Neuron. 2017 Aug 2;95(3):531-549.e9. doi: 10.1016/j.neuron.2017.06.029. Epub 2017 Jul 14. PubMed 28712653.
Backbone
  Vector backbone: pZac2.1
  Vector type: AAV
Growth in bacteria
  Bacterial resistance: Ampicillin, 100 μg/mL
  Growth temperature: 37°C
  Growth strain: NEB Stable
  Copy number: High Copy
Gene/Insert
  Gene/Insert name: hM4D
  Species: H. sapiens (human)
  Entrez Gene: CHRM4 (a.k.a. HM4, M4R)
  Promoter: GfaABC1D
  Tag / fusion protein: mCherry (C terminal on insert)
  Cloning method: Gibson Cloning
  Sequencing primers: 5′ AAGCTTCTTGTACAGCTCGTCCATGCC
Terms and licenses: Academic/Nonprofit Terms; Industry Terms: Not Available to Industry
How to cite: pZac2.1 GfaABC1D hM4D mCherry SV40 was a gift from Baljit Khakh (Addgene plasmid # 92286 ; http://n2t.net/addgene:92286 ; RRID:Addgene_92286)
