[The description below was written by a language model from this plasmid's Addgene catalogue record and pLannotate feature annotations shown in this document.]
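Description:
pZac2.1 GfaABC1D hM4D mCherry SV40 is a 6.6 kb AAV transfer (cis) plasmid built on the pZac2.1 backbone for delivering an inhibitory DREADD. It is propagated in E. coli as a high-copy plasmid through a ColE1/pUC-type origin and selected with ampicillin via the β-lactamase gene. An f1 phage origin and remnants of the lac region (lacI and lacZα fragments, CAP site, lac promoter and operator) are also present as backbone carry-over. The recorded growth strain is a recombination-deficient host of the kind generally chosen to keep repeat-containing viral plasmids intact.

The payload sits between two AAV2 inverted terminal repeats, which are the cis elements needed for replication and packaging of the intervening DNA into AAV particles when rep, cap and helper functions are supplied in trans. According to the catalogue entry, expression is driven by GfaABC1D, a compact GFAP-derived promoter widely used to restrict expression to astrocytes. The feature table does not annotate it, but an unannotated stretch between the left ITR and the chimeric β-globin/immunoglobulin intron is where it would be expected to lie. Downstream of the intron and a short T7 promoter is the human CHRM4 (M4 muscarinic receptor) coding sequence, named hM4D in the record, indicating the designer-receptor variant that couples to Gi signalling and responds to a synthetic ligand. The specific mutations are not listed. mCherry follows closely downstream as a C-terminal fusion, allowing red fluorescent identification of expressing cells, and an SV40 polyadenylation signal terminates the transcript. The stated purpose is AAV DREADD expression, consistent with chemogenetic manipulation of Gi-pathway signalling in astrocytes.
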