Features (pLannotate 1.2.2; 17 found; start..end, strand, type, name):
      2..94      +  CDS            lacI (fragment): lac repressor; lacI; The lac repressor binds to the lac operator to inhibit transcription in E. coli. This inhibition can be relieved by adding lactose or isopropyl-β-D-thiogalactopyranoside (IPTG).
    107..128     +  protein_bind   CAP binding site: CAP binding activates transcription in the presence of cAMP. E. coli catabolite activator protein
    143..173     +  promoter       lac promoter: promoter for the E. coli lac operon
    181..197     +  protein_bind   lac operator: The lac repressor binds to the lac operator to inhibit transcription in E. coli. This inhibition can be relieved by adding lactose or isopropyl-β-D-thiogalactopyranoside (IPTG). lac repressor encoded by lacI
    258..388     -  repeat_region  AAV2 ITR (fragment): inverted terminal repeat of adeno-associated virus serotype 2 inverted
   1239..1371    +  intron         chimeric intron: chimera between introns from human β-globin and immunoglobulin heavy chain genes
   1416..1434    +  promoter       T7 promoter: promoter for bacteriophage T7 RNA polymerase
   1439..2875    +  CDS            CHRM4: ACM4_HUMAN - Experimental evidence at protein level: Swiss-Prot protein existence level 1. The muscarinic acetylcholine receptor mediates various cellular responses, including inhibition of adenylate cyclase, breakdown of phosphoinositides and modulation of potassium channels through the action of G proteins. Primary transducing effect is inhibition of adenylate cyclase. From Homo sapiens (Human).
   2897..3604    +  CDS            mCherry: mCherry is a basic (constitutively fluorescent) red fluorescent protein published in 2004, derived from Discosoma sp.. It is reported to be a very rapidly-maturing monomer with low acid sensitivity.
   3644..3765    -  polyA_signal   SV40 poly(A) signal: SV40 polyadenylation signal
   3788..3856    -  CDS            large T antigen (fragment): large T antigen from SV40 (simian virus 40)
   3927..4057    +  repeat_region  AAV2 ITR (fragment): inverted terminal repeat of adeno-associated virus serotype 2 inverted
   4071..4228    +  CDS            lacZα (fragment): LacZα fragment of β-galactosidase; lacZ fragment
   4233..4661    +  rep_origin     f1 ori (sequence partly withheld): f1 bacteriophage origin of replication; arrow indicates direction of (+) strand synthesis
   4714..4818    +  promoter       AmpR promoter: bla
   4819..5679    +  CDS            AmpR: β-lactamase; bla; confers resistance to ampicillin, carbenicillin, and related antibiotics
   5850..6438    +  rep_origin     ori: high-copy-number ColE1/pMB1/pBR322/pUC origin of replication
>Addgene plasmid #92286 | pZac2.1 GfaABC1D hM4D mCherry SV40 | depositor full sequence | sequence record 177827 | Full Sequence
AGCGCCCAATACGCAAACCGCCTCTCCCCGCGCGTTGGCCGATTCATTAATGCAGCTGGCACGACAGGTT
TCCCGACTGGAAAGCGGGCAGTGAGCGCAACGCAATTAATGTGAGTTAGCTCACTCATTAGGCACCCCAG
GCTTTACACTTTATGCTTCCGGCTCGTATGTTGTGTGGAATTGTGAGCGGATAACAATTTCACACAGGAA
ACAGCTATGACCATGATTACGCCAGATTTAATTAAGGCCTTAATTAGGCTGCGCGCTCGCTCGCTCACTG
AGGCCGCCCGGGCAAAGCCCGGGCGTCGGGCGACCTTTGGTCGCCCGGCCTCAGTGAGCGAGCGAGCGCG
CAGAGAGGGAGTGGCCAACTCCATCACTAGGGGTTCCTTGTAGTTAATGATTAACCCGCCATGCTACTTA
TCTACGTAGCCATGCTCTAGGAAGATCTAACATATCCTGGTGTGGAGTAGGGGACGCTGCTCTGACAGAG
GCTCGGGGGCCTGAGCTGGCTCTGTGAGCTGGGGAGGAGGCAGACAGCCAGGCCTTGTCTGCAAGCAGAC
CTGGCAGCATTGGGCTGGCCGCCCCCCAGGGCCTCCTCTTCATGCCCAGTGAATGACTCACCTTGGCACA
GACACAATGTTCGGGGTGGGCACAGTGCCTGCTTCCCGCCGCACCCCAGCCCCCCTCAAATGCCTTCCGA
GAAGCCCATTGAGCAGGGGGCTTGCATTGCACCCCAGCCTGACAGCCTGGCATCTTGGGATAAAAGCAGC
ACAGCCCCCTAGGGGCTGCCCTTGCTGTGTGGCGCCACCGGCGGTGGAGAACAAGGCTCTATTCAGCCTG
TGCCCAGGAAAGGGGATCAGGGGATGCCCAGGCATGGACAGTGGGTGGCAGGGGGGGAGAGGAGGGCTGT
CTGCTTCCCAGAAGTCCAAGGACACAAATGGGTGAGGGGAGAGCTCTCCCCATAGCTGGGCTGCGGCCCA
ACCCCACCCCCTCAGGCTATGCCAGGGGGTGTTGCCAGGGGCACCCGGGCATCGCCAGTCTAGCCCACTC
CTTCATAAAGCCCTCGCATCCCAGGAGCGAGCAGAGCCAGAGCAGGTTGGAGAGGAGACGCATCACCTCC
GCTGCTCGCAAGCTTTATTGCGGTAGTTTATCACAGTTAAATTGCTAACGCAGTCAGTGCTTCTGACACA
ACAGTCTCGAACTTAAGCTGCAGAAGTTGGTCGTGAGGCACTGGGCAGGTAAGTATCAAGGTTACAAGAC
AGGTTTAAGGAGACCAATAGAAACTGGGCTTGTCGAGACAGAGAAGACTCTTGCGTTTCTGATAGGCACC
TATTGGTCTTACTGACATCCACTTTGCCTTTCTCTCCACAGGTGTCCACTCCCAGTTCAATTACAGCTCT
TAAGGCTAGAGTACTTAATACGACTCACTATAGGCTAGATGGCCAACTTCACACCTGTCAATGGCAGCTC
GGGCAATCAGTCCGTGCGCCTGGTCACGTCATCATCCCACAATCGCTATGAGACGGTGGAAATGGTCTTC
ATTGCCACAGTGACAGGCTCCCTGAGCCTGGTGACTGTCGTGGGCAACATCCTGGTGATGCTGTCCATCA
AGGTCAACAGGCAGCTGCAGACAGTCAACAACTACTTCCTCTTCAGCCTGGCGTGTGCTGATCTCATCAT
AGGCGCCTTCTCCATGAACCTCTACACCGTGTACATCATCAAGGGCTACTGGCCCCTGGGCGCCGTGGTC
TGCGACCTGTGGCTGGCCCTGGACTGCGTGGTGAGCAACGCCTCCGTCATGAACCTTCTCATCATCAGCT
TTGACCGCTACTTCTGCGTCACCAAGCCTCTCACCTACCCTGCCCGGCGCACCACCAAGATGGCAGGCCT
CATGATTGCTGCTGCCTGGGTACTGTCCTTCGTGCTCTGGGCGCCTGCCATCTTGTTCTGGCAGTTTGTG
GTGGGTAAGCGGACGGTGCCCGACAACCAGTGCTTCATCCAGTTCCTGTCCAACCCAGCAGTGACCTTTG
GCACAGCCATTGCTGGCTTCTACCTGCCTGTGGTCATCATGACGGTGCTGTACATCCACATCTCCCTGGC
CAGTCGCAGCCGAGTCCACAAGCACCGGCCCGAGGGCCCGAAGGAGAAGAAAGCCAAGACGCTGGCCTTC
CTCAAGAGCCCACTAATGAAGCAGAGCGTCAAGAAGCCCCCGCCCGGGGAGGCCGCCCGGGAGGAGCTGC
GCAATGGCAAGCTGGAGGAGGCCCCCCCGCCAGCGCTGCCACCGCCACCGCGCCCCGTGGCTGATAAGGA
CACTTCCAATGAGTCCAGCTCAGGCAGTGCCACCCAGAACACCAAGGAACGCCCAGCCACAGAGCTGTCC
ACCACAGAGGCCACCACGCCCGCCATGCCCGCCCCTCCCCTGCAGCCGCGGGCCCTCAACCCAGCCTCCA
GATGGTCCAAGATCCAGATTGTGACGAAGCAGACAGGCAATGAGTGTGTGACAGCCATTGAGATTGTGCC
TGCCACGCCGGCTGGCATGCGCCCTGCGGCCAACGTGGCCCGCAAGTTCGCCAGCATCGCTCGCAACCAG
GTGCGCAAGAAGCGGCAGATGGCGGCCCGGGAGCGCAAAGTGACACGAACGATCTTTGCCATTCTGCTGG
CCTTCATCCTCACCTGGACGCCCTACAACGTCATGGTCCTGGTGAACACCTTCTGCCAGAGCTGCATCCC
TGACACGGTGTGGTCCATTGGCTACTGGCTCTGCTACGTCAACAGCACCATCAACCCTGCCTGCTATGCT
CTGTGCAACGCCACCTTTAAAAAGACCTTCCGGCACCTGCTGCTGTGCCAGTATCGGAACATCGGCACTG
CCAGGCGGGATCCACCGGTCGCCACCATGGTGAGCAAGGGCGAGGAGGATAACATGGCCATCATCAAGGA
GTTCATGCGCTTCAAGGTGCACATGGAGGGCTCCGTGAACGGCCACGAGTTCGAGATCGAGGGCGAGGGC
GAGGGCCGCCCCTACGAGGGCACCCAGACCGCCAAGCTGAAGGTGACCAAGGGTGGCCCCCTGCCCTTCG
CCTGGGACATCCTGTCCCCTCAGTTCATGTACGGCTCCAAGGCCTACGTGAAGCACCCCGCCGACATCCC
CGACTACTTGAAGCTGTCCTTCCCCGAGGGCTTCAAGTGGGAGCGCGTGATGAACTTCGAGGACGGCGGC
GTGGTGACCGTGACCCAGGACTCCTCCCTGCAGGACGGCGAGTTCATCTACAAGGTGAAGCTGCGCGGCA
CCAACTTCCCCTCCGACGGCCCCGTAATGCAGAAGAAGACCATGGGCTGGGAGGCCTCCTCCGAGCGGAT
GTACCCCGAGGACGGCGCCCTGAAGGGCGAGATCAAGCAGAGGCTGAAGCTGAAGGACGGCGGCCACTAC
GACGCTGAGGTCAAGACCACCTACAAGGCCAAGAAGCCCGTGCAGCTGCCCGGCGCCTACAACGTCAACA
TCAAGTTGGACATCACCTCCCACAACGAGGACTACACCATCGTGGAACAGTACGAACGCGCCGAGGGCCG
CCACTCCACCGGCGGCATGGACGAGCTGTACAAGTCTAGAGTCGACCCGGGCGGCCGCTTCGAGCAGACA
TGATAAGATACATTGATGAGTTTGGACAAACCACAACTAGAATGCAGTGAAAAAAATGCTTTATTTGTGA
AATTTGTGATGCTATTGCTTTATTTGTAACCATTATAAGCTGCAATAAACAAGTTAACAACAACAATTGC
ATTCATTTTATGTTTCAGGTTCAGGGGGAGATGTGGGAGGTTTTTTAAAGCAAGTAAAACCTCTACAAAT
GTGGTAAAATCGATAAGGATCTTCCTAGAGCATGGCTACGTAGATAAGTAGCATGGCGGGTTAATCATTA
ACTACAAGGAACCCCTAGTGATGGAGTTGGCCACTCCCTCTCTGCGCGCTCGCTCGCTCACTGAGGCCGG
GCGACCAAAGGTCGCCCGACGCCCGGGCTTTGCCCGGGCGGCCTCAGTGAGCGAGCGAGCGCGCAGCCTT
AATTAACCTAATTCACTGGCCGTCGTTTTACAACGTCGTGACTGGGAAAACCCTGGCGTTACCCAACTTA
ATCGCCTTGCAGCACATCCCCCTTTCGCCAGCTGGCGTAATAGCGAAGAGGCCCGCACCGATCGCCCTTC
CCAACAGTTGCGCAGCCTGAATGGCGAATGGG
[124 nt withheld, positions 4233-4356]
C
[91 nt withheld, positions 4358-4448]
A
[49 nt withheld, positions 4450-4498]
CCTTTGACGTTGGAGTCCACGTTCTTT
[37 nt withheld, positions 4526-4562]
ACCCTATCTCGGTCTATTCTTTTGATTTATAAGGGATTTTGCCGATTTCGGCCTATTGGTTAAAAAATGA
GCTGATTTAACAAAAATTTAACGCGAATTTTAACAAAATATTAACGCTTACAATTTAGGTGGCACTTTTC
GGGGAAATGTGCGCGGAACCCCTATTTGTTTATTTTTCTAAATACATTCAAATATGTATCCGCTCATGAG
ACAATAACCCTGATAAATGCTTCAATAATATTGAAAAAGGAAGAGTATGAGTATTCAACATTTCCGTGTC
GCCCTTATTCCCTTTTTTGCGGCATTTTGCCTTCCTGTTTTTGCTCACCCAGAAACGCTGGTGAAAGTAA
AAGATGCTGAAGATCAGTTGGGTGCACGAGTGGGTTACATCGAACTGGATCTCAACAGCGGTAAGATCCT
TGAGAGTTTTCGCCCCGAAGAACGTTTTCCAATGATGAGCACTTTTAAAGTTCTGCTATGTGGCGCGGTA
TTATCCCGTATTGACGCCGGGCAAGAGCAACTCGGTCGCCGCATACACTATTCTCAGAATGACTTGGTTG
AGTACTCACCAGTCACAGAAAAGCATCTTACGGATGGCATGACAGTAAGAGAATTATGCAGTGCTGCCAT
AACCATGAGTGATAACACTGCGGCCAACTTACTTCTGACAACGATCGGAGGACCGAAGGAGCTAACCGCT
TTTTTGCACAACATGGGGGATCATGTAACTCGCCTTGATCGTTGGGAACCGGAGCTGAATGAAGCCATAC
CAAACGACGAGCGTGACACCACGATGCCTGTAGCAATGGCAACAACGTTGCGCAAACTATTAACTGGCGA
ACTACTTACTCTAGCTTCCCGGCAACAATTAATAGACTGGATGGAGGCGGATAAAGTTGCAGGACCACTT
CTGCGCTCGGCCCTTCCGGCTGGCTGGTTTATTGCTGATAAATCTGGAGCCGGTGAGCGTGGGTCTCGCG
GTATCATTGCAGCACTGGGGCCAGATGGTAAGCCCTCCCGTATCGTAGTTATCTACACGACGGGGAGTCA
GGCAACTATGGATGAACGAAATAGACAGATCGCTGAGATAGGTGCCTCACTGATTAAGCATTGGTAACTG
TCAGACCAAGTTTACTCATATATACTTTAGATTGATTTAAAACTTCATTTTTAATTTAAAAGGATCTAGG
TGAAGATCCTTTTTGATAATCTCATGACCAAAATCCCTTAACGTGAGTTTTCGTTCCACTGAGCGTCAGA
CCCCGTAGAAAAGATCAAAGGATCTTCTTGAGATCCTTTTTTTCTGCGCGTAATCTGCTGCTTGCAAACA
AAAAAACCACCGCTACCAGCGGTGGTTTGTTTGCCGGATCAAGAGCTACCAACTCTTTTTCCGAAGGTAA
CTGGCTTCAGCAGAGCGCAGATACCAAATACTGTTCTTCTAGTGTAGCCGTAGTTAGGCCACCACTTCAA
GAACTCTGTAGCACCGCCTACATACCTCGCTCTGCTAATCCTGTTACCAGTGGCTGCTGCCAGTGGCGAT
AAGTCGTGTCTTACCGGGTTGGACTCAAGACGATAGTTACCGGATAAGGCGCAGCGGTCGGGCTGAACGG
GGGGTTCGTGCACACAGCCCAGCTTGGAGCGAACGACCTACACCGAACTGAGATACCTACAGCGTGAGCT
ATGAGAAAGCGCCACGCTTCCCGAAGGGAGAAAGGCGGACAGGTATCCGGTAAGCGGCAGGGTCGGAACA
GGAGAGCGCACGAGGGAGCTTCCAGGGGGAAACGCCTGGTATCTTTATAGTCCTGTCGGGTTTCGCCACC
TCTGACTTGAGCGTCGATTTTTGTGATGCTCGTCAGGGGGGCGGAGCCTATGGAAAAACGCCAGCAACGC
GGCCTTTTTACGGTTCCTGGCCTTTTGCTGGCCTTTTGCTCACATGTTCTTTCCTGCGTTATCCCCTGAT
TCTGTGGATAACCGTATTACCGCCTTTGAGTGAGCTGATACCGCTCGCCGCAGCCGAACGACCGAGCGCA
GCGAGTCAGTGAGCGAGGAAGCGGAAG
